>Addgene plasmid #143050 | TFORF0588 | addgene full sequence | sequence record 398596 | Addgene NGS Result
TTAATGTAGTCTTATGCAATACTCTTGTAGTCTTGCAACATGGTAACGATGAGTTAGCAACATGCCTTAC
AAGGAGAGAAAAAGCACCGTGCATGCCGATTGGTGGAAGTAAGGTGGTACGATCGTGCCTTATTAGGAAG
GCAACAGACGGGTCTGACATGGATTGGACGAACCACTGAATTGCCGCATTGCAGAGATATTGTATTTAAG
TGCCTAGCTCGATACATAAACGGGTCTCTCTGGTTAGACCAGATCTGAGCCTGGGAGCTCTCTGGCTAAC
TAGGGAACCCACTGCTTAAGCCTCAATAAAGCTTGCCTTGAGTGCTTCAAGTAGTGTGTGCCCGTCTGTT
GTGTGACTCTGGTAACTAGAGATCCCTCAGACCCTTTTAGTCAGTGTGGAAAATCTCTAGCAGTGGCGCC
CGAACAGGGACTTGAAAGCGAAAGGGAAACCAGAGGAGCTCTCTCGACGCAGGACTCGGCTTGCTGAAGC
GCGCACGGCAAGAGGCGAGGGGCGGCGACTGGTGAGTACGCCAAAAATTTTGACTAGCGGAGGCTAGAAG
GAGAGAGATGGGTGCGAGAGCGTCAGTATTAAGCGGGGGAGAATTAGATCGCGATGGGAAAAAATTCGGT
TAAGGCCAGGGGGAAAGAAAAAATATAAATTAAAACATATAGTATGGGCAAGCAGGGAGCTAGAACGATT
CGCAGTTAATCCTGGCCTGTTAGAAACATCAGAAGGCTGTAGACAAATACTGGGACAGCTACAACCATCC
CTTCAGACAGGATCAGAAGAACTTAGATCATTATATAATACAGTAGCAACCCTCTATTGTGTGCATCAAA
GGATAGAGATAAAAGACACCAAGGAAGCTTTAGACAAGATAGAGGAAGAGCAAAACAAAAGTAAGACCAC
CGCACAGCAAGCGGCCGCTGATCTTCAGACCTGGAGGAGGAGATATGAGGGACAATTGGAGAAGTGAATT
ATATAAATATAAAGTAGTAAAAATTGAACCATTAGGAGTAGCACCCACCAAGGCAAAGAGAAGAGTGGTG
CAGAGAGAAAAAAGAGCAGTGGGAATAGGAGCTTTGTTCCTTGGGTTCTTGGGAGCAGCAGGAAGCACTA
TGGGCGCAGCGTCAATGACGCTGACGGTACAGGCCAGACAATTATTGTCTGGTATAGTGCAGCAGCAGAA
CAATTTGCTGAGGGCTATTGAGGCGCAACAGCATCTGTTGCAACTCACAGTCTGGGGCATCAAGCAGCTC
CAGGCAAGAATCCTGGCTGTGGAAAGATACCTAAAGGATCAACAGCTCCTGGGGATTTGGGGTTGCTCTG
GAAAACTCATTTGCACCACTGCTGTGCCTTGGAATGCTAGTTGGAGTAATAAATCTCTGGAACAGATTTG
GAATCACACGACCTGGATGGAGTGGGACAGAGAAATTAACAATTACACAAGCTTAATACACTCCTTAATT
GAAGAATCGCAAAACCAGCAAGAAAAGAATGAACAAGAATTATTGGAATTAGATAAATGGGCAAGTTTGT
GGAATTGGTTTAACATAACAAATTGGCTGTGGTATATAAAATTATTCATAATGATAGTAGGAGGCTTGGT
AGGTTTAAGAATAGTTTTTGCTGTACTTTCTATAGTGAATAGAGTTAGGCAGGGATATTCACCATTATCG
TTTCAGACCCACCTCCCAACCCCGAGGGGACCCATGCATTGCATCTCAATTAGTCAGCAACCAGGTGTGG
AAAGTCCCCAGGCTCCCCAGCAGGCAGAAGTATGCAAAGCATGCGTCTCAATTAGTCAGCAACCATAGTC
CCGCCCCTAACTCCGCCCATCCCGCCCCTAACTCCGCCCAGTTCCGCCCATTCTCCGCCCCATGGCTGAC
TAATTTTTTTTATTTATGCAGAGGCCGAGGCCGCCTCGGCCTCTGAGCTATTCCAGAAGTAGTGAGGAGG
CTTTTTTGGAGGCCTAGGCTTTTGCAAAAAGCTTTCTAGAGGTACCACCGGAGCTTACCATGACCGAGTA
CAAGCCCACGGTGCGCCTCGCCACCCGCGACGACGTCCCCAGGGCCGTACGCACCCTCGCCGCCGCGTTC
GCCGACTACCCCGCCACGCGCCACACCGTCGATCCGGACCGCCACATCGAGCGGGTCACCGAGCTGCAAG
AACTCTTCCTCACGCGCGTCGGGCTCGACATCGGCAAGGTGTGGGTCGCGGACGACGGCGCCGCCGTGGC
GGTCTGGACCACGCCGGAGAGCGTCGAAGCGGGGGCGGTGTTCGCCGAGATCGGCCCGCGCATGGCCGAG
TTGAGCGGTTCCCGGCTGGCCGCGCAGCAACAGATGGAAGGCCTCCTGGCGCCGCACCGGCCCAAGGAGC
CCGCGTGGTTCCTGGCCACCGTCGGCGTCTCGCCCGACCACCAGGGCAAGGGTCTGGGCAGCGCCGTCGT
GCTCCCCGGAGTGGAGGCGGCCGAGCGCGCCGGGGTGCCCGCCTTCCTGGAGACCTCCGCGCCCCGCAAC
CTCCCCTTCTACGAGCGGCTCGGCTTCACCGTCACCGCCGACGTCGAGGTGCCCGAAGGACCGCGCACCT
GGTGCATGACCCGCAAGCCCGGTGCCAGTTAACGAATTCTAGATCTTGAGACAAATGGCAGTATTCATCC
ACAATTTTAAAAGAAAAGGGGGGATTGGGGGGTACAGTGCAGGGGAAAGAATAGTAGACATAATAGCAAC
AGACATACAAACTAAAGAATTACAAAAACAAATTACAAAAATTCAAAATTTTCGGGTTTATTACAGGGAC
AGCAGAGATCCACTTTGGCGCCGGCTCGAGGCCTGCAGGTGCAAAGATGGATAAAGTTTTAAACAGAGAG
GAATCTTTGCAGCTAATGGACCTTCTAGGTCTTGAAAGGAGTGGGAATTGGCTCCGGTGCCCGTCAGTGG
GCAGAGCGCACATCGCCCACAGTCCCCGAGAAGTTGGGGGGAGGGGTCGGCAATTGAACCGGTGCCTAGA
GAAGGTGGCGCGGGGTAAACTGGGAAAGTGATGTCGTGTACTGGCTCCGCCTTTTTCCCGAGGGTGGGGG
AGAACCGTATATAAGTGCAGTAGTCGCCGTGAACGTTCTTTTTCGCAACGGGTTTGCCGCCAGAACACAG
GTAAGTGCCGTGTGTGGTTCCCGCGGGCCTGGCCTCTTTACGGGTTATGGCCCTTGCGTGCCTTGAATTA
CTTCCACCTGGCTGCAGTACGTGATTCTTGATCCCGAGCTTCGGGTTGGAAGTGGGTGGGAGAGTTCGAG
GCCTTGCGCTTAAGGAGCCCCTTCGCCTCGTGCTTGAGTTGAGGCCTGGCCTGGGCGCTGGGGCCGCCGC
GTGCGAATCTGGTGGCACCTTCGCGCCTGTCTCGCTGCTTTCGATAAGTCTCTAGCCATTTAAAATTTTT
GATGACCTGCTGCGACGCTTTTTTTCTGGCAAGATAGTCTTGTAAATGCGGGCCAAGATCTGCACACTGG
TATTTCGGTTTTTGGGGCCGCGGGCGGCGACGGGGCCCGTGCGTCCCAGCGCACATGTTCGGCGAGGCGG
GGCCTGCGAGCGCGGCCACCGAGAATCGGACGGGGGTAGTCTCAAGCTGGCCGGCCTGCTCTGGTGCCTG
GCCTCGCGCCGCCGTGTATCGCCCCGCCCTGGGCGGCAAGGCTGGCCCGGTCGGCACCAGTTGCGTGAGC
GGAAAGATGGCCGCTTCCCGGCCCTGCTGCAGGGAGCTCAAAATGGAGGACGCGGCGCTCGGGAGAGCGG
GCGGGTGAGTCACCCACACAAAGGAAAAGGGCCTTTCCGTCCTCAGCCGTCGCTTCATGTGACTCCACGG
AGTACCGGGCGCCGTCCAGGCACCTCGATTAGTTCTCGAGCTTTTGGAGTACGTCGTCTTTAGGTTGGGG
GGAGGGGTTTTATGCGATGGAGTTTCCCCACACTGAGTGGGTGGAGACTGAAGTTAGGCCAGCTTGGCAC
TTGATGTAATTCTCCTTGGAATTTGCCCTTTTTGAGTTTGGATCTTGGTTCATTCTCAAGCCTCAGACAG
TGGTTCAAAGTTTTTTTCTTCCATTTCAGGTGTCGTGAGGCTAGCACCGCCACCATGCGGGTCCAGAATG
AGGGAACTGGCAAGAGCTCTTGGTGGATCATCAACCCTGATGGGGGGAAGAGCGGAAAAGCCCCCCGGCG
GCGGGCTGTCTCCATGGACAATAGCAACAAGTATACCAAGAGCCGTGGCCGCGCAGCCAAGAAGAAGGCA
GCCCTGCAGACAGCCCCCGAATCAGCTGACGACAGTCCCTCCCAGCTCTCCAAGTGGCCTGGCAGCCCCA
CGTCACGCAGCAGTGATGAGCTGGATGCGTGGACGGACTTCCGTTCACGCACCAATTCTAACGCCAGCAC
AGTCAGTGGCCGCCTGTCGCCCATCATGGCAAGCACAGAGTTGGATGAAGTCCAGGACGATGATGCGCCT
CTCTCGCCCATGCTCTACAGCAGCTCAGCCAGCCTGTCACCTTCAGTAAGCAAGCCGTGCACGGTGGAAC
TGCCACGGCTGACTGATATGGCAGGCACCATGAATCTGAATGATGGGCTGACTGAAAACCTCATGGACGA
CCTGCTGGATAACATCACGCTCCCGCCATCCCAGCCATCGCCCACTGGGGGACTCATGCAGCGGAGCTCT
AGCTTCCCGTATACCACCAAGGGCTCGGGCCTGGGCTCCCCAACCAGCTCCTTTAACAGCACGGTGTTCG
GACCTTCATCTCTGAACTCCCTACGCCAGTCTCCCATGCAGACCATCCAAGAGAACAAGCCAGCTACCTT
CTCTTCCATGTCACACTATGGTAACCAGACACTCCAGGACCTGCTCACTTCGGACTCACTTAGCCACAGC
GATGTCATGATGACACAGTCGGACCCCTTGATGTCTCAGGCCAGCACCGCTGTGTCTGCCCAGAATTCCC
GCCGGAACGTGATGCTTCGCAATGATCCGATGATGTCCTTTGCTGCCCAGCCTAACCAGGGAAGTTTGGT
CAATCAGAACTTGCTCCACCACCAGCACCAAACCCAGGGCGCTCTTGGTGGCAGCCGTGCCTTGTCGAAT
TCTGTCAGCAACATGGGCTTGAGTGAGTCCAGCAGCCTTGGGTCAGCCAAACACCAGCAGCAGTCTCCTG
TCAGCCAGTCTATGCAAACCCTCTCGGACTCTCTCTCAGGCTCCTCCTTGTACTCAACTAGTGCAAACCT
GCCCGTCATGGGCCATGAGAAGTTCCCCAGCGACTTGGACCTGGACATGTTCAATGGGAGCTTGGAATGT
GACATGGAGTCCATTATCCGTAGTGAACTCATGGATGCTGATGGGTTGGATTTTAACTTTGATTCCCTCA
TCTCCACACAGAATGTTGTTGGTTTGAACGTGGGGAACTTCACTGGTGCTAAGCAGGCCTCATCTCAGAG
CTGGGTGCCAGGCTAGTAATGAACTAGTCCGTAACTTGAAAGTATTTCGATTTCTTGGCTTTATATATCT
TGTGGAAAGGACGATTCCAACCGTCCTGACAACTGAGTACGCGTTAAGTCGACAATCAACCTCTGGATTA
CAAAATTTGTGAAAGATTGACTGGTATTCTTAACTATGTTGCTCCTTTTACGCTATGTGGATACGCTGCT
TTAATGCCTTTGTATCATGCTATTGCTTCCCGTATGGCTTTCATTTTCTCCTCCTTGTATAAATCCTGGT
TGCTGTCTCTTTATGAGGAGTTGTGGCCCGTTGTCAGGCAACGTGGCGTGGTGTGCACTGTGTTTGCTGA
CGCAACCCCCACTGGTTGGGGCATTGCCACCACCTGTCAGCTCCTTTCCGGGACTTTCGCTTTCCCCCTC
CCTATTGCCACGGCGGAACTCATCGCCGCCTGCCTTGCCCGCTGCTGGACAGGGGCTCGGCTGTTGGGCA
CTGACAATTCCGTGGTGTTGTCGGGGAAATCATCGTCCTTTCCTTGGCTGCTCGCCTGTGTTGCCACCTG
GATTCTGCGCGGGACGTCCTTCTGCTACGTCCCTTCGGCCCTCAATCCAGCGGACCTTCCTTCCCGCGGC
CTGCTGCCGGCTCTGCGGCCTCTTCCGCGTCTTCGCCTTCGCCCTCAGACGAGTCGGATCTCCCTTTGGG
CCGCCTCCCCGCGTCGACTTTAAGACCAATGACTTACAAGGCAGCTGTAGATCTTAGCCACTTTTTAAAA
GAAAAGGGGGGACTGGAAGGGCTAATTCACTCCCAACGAAGACAAGATCTGCTTTTTGCTTGTACTGGGT
CTCTCTGGTTAGACCAGATCTGAGCCTGGGAGCTCTCTGGCTAACTAGGGAACCCACTGCTTAAGCCTCA
ATAAAGCTTGCCTTGAGTGCTTCAAGTAGTGTGTGCCCGTCTGTTGTGTGACTCTGGTAACTAGAGATCC
CTCAGACCCTTTTAGTCAGTGTGGAAAATCTCTAGCAGTACGTATAGTAGTTCATGTCATCTTATTATTC
AGTATTTATAACTTGCAAAGAAATGAATATCAGAGAGTGAGAGGAACTTGTTTATTGCAGCTTATAATGG
TTACAAATAAAGCAATAGCATCACAAATTTCACAAATAAAGCATTTTTTTCACTGCATTCTAGTTGTGGT
TTGTCCAAACTCATCAATGTATCTTATCATGTCTGGCTCTAGCTATCCCGCCCCTAACTCCGCCCATCCC
GCCCCTAACTCCGCCCAGTTCCGCCCATTCTCCGCCCCATGGCTGACTAATTTTTTTTATTTATGCAGAG
GCCGAGGCCGCCTCGGCCTCTGAGCTATTCCAGAAGTAGTGAGGAGGCTTTTTTGGAGGCCTAGGGACGT
ACCCAATTCGCCCTATAGTGAGTCGTATTACGCGCGCTCACTGGCCGTCGTTTTACAACGTCGTGACTGG
GAAAACCCTGGCGTTACCCAACTTAATCGCCTTGCAGCACATCCCCCTTTCGCCAGCTGGCGTAATAGCG
AAGAGGCCCGCACCGATCGCCCTTCCCAACAGTTGCGCAGCCTGAATGGCGAATGGG
[124 nt withheld, positions 7058-7181]
C
[91 nt withheld, positions 7183-7273]
A
[49 nt withheld, positions 7275-7323]
CCTTTGACGTTGGAGTCCACGTTCTTT
[37 nt withheld, positions 7351-7387]
ACCCTATCTCGGTCTATTCTTTTGATTTATAAGGGATTTTGCCGATTTCGGCCTATTGGTTAAAAAATGA
GCTGATTTAACAAAAATTTAACGCGAATTTTAACAAAATATTAACGCTTACAATTTAGGTGGCACTTTTC
GGGGAAATGTGCGCGGAACCCCTATTTGTTTATTTTTCTAAATACATTCAAATATGTATCCGCTCATGAG
ACAATAACCCTGATAAATGCTTCAATAATATTGAAAAAGGAAGAGTATGAGTATTCAACATTTCCGTGTC
GCCCTTATTCCCTTTTTTGCGGCATTTTGCCTTCCTGTTTTTGCTCACCCAGAAACGCTGGTGAAAGTAA
AAGATGCTGAAGATCAGTTGGGTGCACGAGTGGGTTACATCGAACTGGATCTCAACAGCGGTAAGATCCT
TGAGAGTTTTCGCCCCGAAGAACGTTTTCCAATGATGAGCACTTTTAAAGTTCTGCTATGTGGCGCGGTA
TTATCCCGTATTGACGCCGGGCAAGAGCAACTCGGTCGCCGCATACACTATTCTCAGAATGACTTGGTTG
AGTACTCACCAGTCACAGAAAAGCATCTTACGGATGGCATGACAGTAAGAGAATTATGCAGTGCTGCCAT
AACCATGAGTGATAACACTGCGGCCAACTTACTTCTGACAACGATCGGAGGACCGAAGGAGCTAACCGCT
TTTTTGCACAACATGGGGGATCATGTAACTCGCCTTGATCGTTGGGAACCGGAGCTGAATGAAGCCATAC
CAAACGACGAGCGTGACACCACGATGCCTGTAGCAATGGCAACAACGTTGCGCAAACTATTAACTGGCGA
ACTACTTACTCTAGCTTCCCGGCAACAATTAATAGACTGGATGGAGGCGGATAAAGTTGCAGGACCACTT
CTGCGCTCGGCCCTTCCGGCTGGCTGGTTTATTGCTGATAAATCTGGAGCCGGTGAGCGTGGGTCTCGCG
GTATCATTGCAGCACTGGGGCCAGATGGTAAGCCCTCCCGTATCGTAGTTATCTACACGACGGGGAGTCA
GGCAACTATGGATGAACGAAATAGACAGATCGCTGAGATAGGTGCCTCACTGATTAAGCATTGGTAACTG
TCAGACCAAGTTTACTCATATATACTTTAGATTGATTTAAAACTTCATTTTTAATTTAAAAGGATCTAGG
TGAAGATCCTTTTTGATAATCTCATGACCAAAATCCCTTAACGTGAGTTTTCGTTCCACTGAGCGTCAGA
CCCCGTAGAAAAGATCAAAGGATCTTCTTGAGATCCTTTTTTTCTGCGCGTAATCTGCTGCTTGCAAACA
AAAAAACCACCGCTACCAGCGGTGGTTTGTTTGCCGGATCAAGAGCTACCAACTCTTTTTCCGAAGGTAA
CTGGCTTCAGCAGAGCGCAGATACCAAATACTGTTCTTCTAGTGTAGCCGTAGTTAGGCCACCACTTCAA
GAACTCTGTAGCACCGCCTACATACCTCGCTCTGCTAATCCTGTTACCAGTGGCTGCTGCCAGTGGCGAT
AAGTCGTGTCTTACCGGGTTGGACTCAAGACGATAGTTACCGGATAAGGCGCAGCGGTCGGGCTGAACGG
GGGGTTCGTGCACACAGCCCAGCTTGGAGCGAACGACCTACACCGAACTGAGATACCTACAGCGTGAGCT
ATGAGAAAGCGCCACGCTTCCCGAAGGGAGAAAGGCGGACAGGTATCCGGTAAGCGGCAGGGTCGGAACA
GGAGAGCGCACGAGGGAGCTTCCAGGGGGAAACGCCTGGTATCTTTATAGTCCTGTCGGGTTTCGCCACC
TCTGACTTGAGCGTCGATTTTTGTGATGCTCGTCAGGGGGGCGGAGCCTATGGAAAAACGCCAGCAACGC
GGCCTTTTTACGGTTCCTGGCCTTTTGCTGGCCTTTTGCTCACATGTTCTTTCCTGCGTTATCCCCTGAT
TCTGTGGATAACCGTATTACCGCCTTTGAGTGAGCTGATACCGCTCGCCGCAGCCGAACGACCGAGCGCA
GCGAGTCAGTGAGCGAGGAAGCGGAAGAGCGCCCAATACGCAAACCGCCTCTCCCCGCGCGTTGGCCGAT
TCATTAATGCAGCTGGCACGACAGGTTTCCCGACTGGAAAGCGGGCAGTGAGCGCAACGCAATTAATGTG
AGTTAGCTCACTCATTAGGCACCCCAGGCTTTACACTTTATGCTTCCGGCTCGTATGTTGTGTGGAATTG
TGAGCGGATAACAATTTCACACAGGAAACAGCTATGACCATGATTACGCCAAGCGCGCAATTAACCCTCA
CTAAAGGGAACAAAAGCTGGAGCTGCAAGC
Features (pLannotate 1.2.2; 31 found; start..end, strand, type, name):
      5..231     +  promoter       RSV promoter: Rous sarcoma virus enhancer/promoter
    232..412     +  LTR            5' LTR (truncated): truncated 5' long terminal repeat (LTR) from HIV-1
    459..584     +  misc_feature   HIV-1 Ψ: packaging signal of human immunodeficiency virus type 1
    568..931     +  CDS            HIV-1 gag (fragment): gag protein from human immunodeficiency virus 1; gag
   1077..1310    +  misc_feature   RRE: The Rev response element (RRE) of HIV-1 allows for Rev-dependent mRNA export from the nucleus to the cytoplasm.
   1687..1713    +  CDS            Rev (fragment): human immunodeficiency virus 1 (HIV-1) Rev protein; rev; enhances nuclear export of unspliced and incompletely spliced viral mRNAs
   1720..1743    +  promoter       SV40 promoter (fragment): SV40 early promoter
   1744..1815    +  promoter       SV40 promoter (fragment): SV40 enhancer and early promoter
   1839..1974    +  rep_origin     SV40 ori: SV40 origin of replication
   2020..2616    +  CDS            PuroR (fragment): puromycin N-acetyltransferase; pac from Streptomyces; confers resistance to puromycin
   2665..2782    +  misc_feature   cPPT/CTS: central polypurine tract and central termination sequence of HIV-1
   2847..2913    +  CDS            small t antigen (fragment): SV40 (simian virus 40) small t antigen
   2920..4098    +  promoter       EF-1α promoter: strong constitutive promoter for human elongation factor EF-1α
   4115..5473    +  CDS            FOXO3 (fragment): FOXO3_HUMAN - Also known as FKHRL1 From Homo sapiens (Human).
   5489..5542    +  promoter       U6 promoter (fragment): RNA polymerase III promoter for human U6 snRNA
   5584..6172    +  misc_feature   WPRE: woodchuck hepatitis virus posttranscriptional regulatory element
   6223..6242    +  misc_feature   cPPT/CTS (fragment): central polypurine tract and central termination sequence of HIV-1
   6244..6477    +  LTR            3' LTR (ΔU3): self-inactivating 3' long terminal repeat (LTR) from HIV-1
   6555..6676    +  polyA_signal   SV40 poly(A) signal: SV40 polyadenylation signal
   6716..6851    +  rep_origin     SV40 ori: SV40 origin of replication
   6872..6890    -  promoter       T7 promoter: promoter for bacteriophage T7 RNA polymerase
   6898..7053    +  CDS            lacZα (fragment): LacZα fragment of β-galactosidase; lacZ fragment
   7058..7486    +  rep_origin     f1 ori (sequence partly withheld): f1 bacteriophage origin of replication; arrow indicates direction of (+) strand synthesis
   7539..7643    +  promoter       AmpR promoter: bla
   7644..8504    +  CDS            AmpR: β-lactamase; bla; confers resistance to ampicillin, carbenicillin, and related antibiotics
   8675..9263    +  rep_origin     ori: high-copy-number ColE1/pMB1/pBR322/pUC origin of replication
   9446..9538    +  CDS            lacI (fragment): lac repressor; lacI; The lac repressor binds to the lac operator to inhibit transcription in E. coli. This inhibition can be relieved by adding lactose or isopropyl-β-D-thiogalactopyranoside (IPTG).
   9551..9572    +  protein_bind   CAP binding site: CAP binding activates transcription in the presence of cAMP. E. coli catabolite activator protein
   9587..9617    +  promoter       lac promoter: promoter for the E. coli lac operon
   9625..9641    +  protein_bind   lac operator: The lac repressor binds to the lac operator to inhibit transcription in E. coli. This inhibition can be relieved by adding lactose or isopropyl-β-D-thiogalactopyranoside (IPTG). lac repressor encoded by lacI
   9686..9704    +  promoter       T3 promoter: promoter for bacteriophage T3 RNA polymerase
