[The description below was written by a language model from this plasmid's Addgene catalogue record and pLannotate feature annotations shown in this document.]
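Description:
TFORF0588 is a third-generation-style, self-inactivating lentiviral expression plasmid built on the pLX_TRC317 backbone and carrying a human FOXO3 open reading frame. It belongs to a barcoded transcription factor ORF collection. It is propagated in E. coli through a high-copy ColE1/pUC-type origin with ampicillin selection (AmpR under its own bla promoter). It also retains an f1 origin and remnants of a lacZα/lac promoter cloning region flanked by T7 and T3 promoters. The depositor warns that recombination can occur in bacteria, as is common for LTR-containing plasmids.

The viral genome is transcribed from an RSV promoter fused to a truncated HIV-1 5' LTR. It includes the Ψ packaging signal with a partial gag sequence, the RRE for Rev-dependent nuclear export, a cPPT/CTS element and a ΔU3 3' LTR, followed by an SV40 polyadenylation signal. Two expression units lie between the LTRs. An SV40 early promoter drives puromycin N-acetyltransferase for selecting transduced mammalian cells. Downstream, the constitutive EF-1α promoter drives FOXO3, with a WPRE after the ORF to enhance transcript stability and expression. The catalogue lists the insert as 1,463 bp and ties it to several predicted and Ensembl transcript isoforms. The annotation tool matched about 1.36 kb of it to FOXO3, as a partial match to the reference protein. The short annotated U6 promoter fragment between the ORF and the WPRE is probably just a partial sequence match. The unique 24-bp barcode described for the collection is not annotated, so its position is not stated.

The plasmid is intended for lentiviral overexpression of FOXO3, alone or in pooled screens. In pooled screens, the barcode identifies which transcription factor each cell received, for example in studies of directed differentiation.
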