Addgene plasmid #143050: TFORF0588
Purpose: Lentiviral vector for overexpressing transcription factor ORFs with unique 24-bp barcodes. Barcodes facilitate identification of transcription factors in pooled screens.
Depositing lab: Feng Zhang. Depositing organization: Broad Institute. Publication: A transcription factor atlas of directed differentiation. Joung J, Ma S, Tay T, Geiger-Schuller KR, Kirchgatterer PC, Verdine VK, Guo B, Arias-Garcia MA, Allen WE, Singh A, Kuksenko O, Abudayyeh OO, Gootenberg JS, Fu Z, Macrae RK, Buenrostro JD, Regev A, Zhang F. Cell. 2023 Jan 5;186(1):209-229.e26. doi: 10.1016/j.cell.2022.11.026. PubMed 36608654.
Backbone
  Vector backbone: pLX_TRC317
  Backbone manufacturer: Broad Institute Genetic Perturbation Platform
  Backbone size w/o insert (bp): 8264
  Vector type: Mammalian Expression, Lentiviral
  Selectable markers: Puromycin
Growth in bacteria
  Bacterial resistance: Ampicillin, 100 μg/mL
  Growth temperature: 37°C
  Growth strain: NEB Stable
  Copy number: High Copy
Gene/Insert
  Gene/Insert name: FOXO3
  Species: H. sapiens (human)
  Insert size (bp): 1463
  Entrez Gene: FOXO3 (a.k.a. AF6q21, FKHRL1, FKHRL1P2, FOXO2, FOXO3A)
  Promoter: EF1a
  Cloning method: Unknown
  Sequencing primers: 5′ GGGTGGAGACTGAAGTTAGGCCAG; 3′ CACATAGCGTAAAAGGAGCAACATAG
Terms and licenses: Academic/Nonprofit Terms; Industry Terms: Not Available to Industry
Depositor comments: XM_017010586,XM_011535628,XM_011535629,XM_005266868,ENST00000540898 . The transcription factor ORF portion of this plasmid was synthesized by Genewiz. Please test multiple small colonies in case of plasmid recombination. To make this collection available in a timely manner, a portion of this collection was not fully sequenced by Addgene. If an Addgene verified full plasmid sequence is not available, please contact us prior to placing an order to request the full sequence.
How to cite: TFORF0588 was a gift from Feng Zhang (Addgene plasmid # 143050 ; http://n2t.net/addgene:143050 ; RRID:Addgene_143050)
