>Addgene plasmid #143050 | TFORF0588 | depositor partial sequence | sequence record 281288 | Insert
ACCGCCACCATGCGGGTCCAGAATGAGGGAACTGGCAAGAGCTCTTGGTGGATCATCAACCCTGATGGGG
GGAAGAGCGGAAAAGCCCCCCGGCGGCGGGCTGTCTCCATGGACAATAGCAACAAGTATACCAAGAGCCG
TGGCCGCGCAGCCAAGAAGAAGGCAGCCCTGCAGACAGCCCCCGAATCAGCTGACGACAGTCCCTCCCAG
CTCTCCAAGTGGCCTGGCAGCCCCACGTCACGCAGCAGTGATGAGCTGGATGCGTGGACGGACTTCCGTT
CACGCACCAATTCTAACGCCAGCACAGTCAGTGGCCGCCTGTCGCCCATCATGGCAAGCACAGAGTTGGA
TGAAGTCCAGGACGATGATGCGCCTCTCTCGCCCATGCTCTACAGCAGCTCAGCCAGCCTGTCACCTTCA
GTAAGCAAGCCGTGCACGGTGGAACTGCCACGGCTGACTGATATGGCAGGCACCATGAATCTGAATGATG
GGCTGACTGAAAACCTCATGGACGACCTGCTGGATAACATCACGCTCCCGCCATCCCAGCCATCGCCCAC
TGGGGGACTCATGCAGCGGAGCTCTAGCTTCCCGTATACCACCAAGGGCTCGGGCCTGGGCTCCCCAACC
AGCTCCTTTAACAGCACGGTGTTCGGACCTTCATCTCTGAACTCCCTACGCCAGTCTCCCATGCAGACCA
TCCAAGAGAACAAGCCAGCTACCTTCTCTTCCATGTCACACTATGGTAACCAGACACTCCAGGACCTGCT
CACTTCGGACTCACTTAGCCACAGCGATGTCATGATGACACAGTCGGACCCCTTGATGTCTCAGGCCAGC
ACCGCTGTGTCTGCCCAGAATTCCCGCCGGAACGTGATGCTTCGCAATGATCCGATGATGTCCTTTGCTG
CCCAGCCTAACCAGGGAAGTTTGGTCAATCAGAACTTGCTCCACCACCAGCACCAAACCCAGGGCGCTCT
TGGTGGCAGCCGTGCCTTGTCGAATTCTGTCAGCAACATGGGCTTGAGTGAGTCCAGCAGCCTTGGGTCA
GCCAAACACCAGCAGCAGTCTCCTGTCAGCCAGTCTATGCAAACCCTCTCGGACTCTCTCTCAGGCTCCT
CCTTGTACTCAACTAGTGCAAACCTGCCCGTCATGGGCCATGAGAAGTTCCCCAGCGACTTGGACCTGGA
CATGTTCAATGGGAGCTTGGAATGTGACATGGAGTCCATTATCCGTAGTGAACTCATGGATGCTGATGGG
TTGGATTTTAACTTTGATTCCCTCATCTCCACACAGAATGTTGTTGGTTTGAACGTGGGGAACTTCACTG
GTGCTAAGCAGGCCTCATCTCAGAGCTGGGTGCCAGGCTAGTAATGAACTAGTCCGTAACTTGAAAGTAT
TTCGATTTCTTGGCTTTATATATCTTGTGGAAAGGACGATTCCAACCGTCCTGACAACTGAGT
