>Addgene plasmid #143050 | TFORF0588 | depositor partial sequence | sequence record 281289 | Barcode
TTCCAACCGTCCTGACAACTGAGT
